>Addgene plasmid #187442 | AAV_Syn_Xph15_eGFP_CCR5TC | addgene full sequence | sequence record 370108 | Addgene NGS Result
CTGCGCGCTCGCTCGCTCACTGAGGCCGCCCGGGCAAAGCCCGGGCGTCGGGCGACCTTTGGTCGCCCGG
CCTCAGTGAGCGAGCGAGCGCGCAGAGAGGGAGTGGCCAACTCCATCACTAGGGGTTCCTTGTAGTTAAT
GATTAACCCGCCATGCTACTTATCTACGTAGCCATGCTCTAGGAAGATCACGCGTGTCATCCTCATCAGA
TCTCTGCAGAGGGCCCTGCGTATGAGTGCAAGTGGGTTTTAGGACCAGGATGAGGCGGGGTGGGGGTGCC
TACCTGACGACCGACCCCGACCCACTGGACAAGCACCCAACCCCCATTCCCCAAATTGCGCATCCCCTAT
CAGAGAGGGGGAGGGGAAACAGGATGCGGCGAGGCGCGTGCGCACTGCCAGCTTCAGCACCGCGGACAGT
GCCTTCGCCCCCGCCTGGCGGCGCGCGCCACCGCCGCCTCAGCACTGAAGGCGCGCTGACGTCACTCGCC
GGTCCCCCGCAAACTCCCCTTCCCGGCCACCTTGGTCGCGTCCGCGCCGCCGCCGGCCCAGCCGGACCGC
ACCACGCGAGGCGCGAGATAGGGGGGCACGGGCGCGACCATCTGCGCTGCGGCGCCGGCGACTCAGCGCT
GCCTCAGTCTGCGGTGGGCAGCGGAGGAGTCGTGTCGTGCCTGAGAGCGCAGTCGAATTCAAGCTGCTAG
CGCCGCCACCATGGCGGGCAGCTCTGTCAGTTCCGTGCCGACCAAACTGGAAGTGGTTGCGGCCACCCCG
ACGTCTCTGCTGATCAGCTGGGATGCAGGGCCTCGTAATGTCAGTTATTACCGTATCACCTATGGCGAAA
CGGGCGGTAACTCCCCGGTTCAGGAATTCACCGTCCCGGGTAGTTCCTCAACCGCAACGATTTCCGGCCT
GTCACCGGGTGTCGACTATACCATTACGGTTTACGCTTCTGGTCATGTTAGTACGCTGATGACGCCGATT
TCTATCAATTACCGTACCGGTAGCGGCTCCAGTAGATCTGGGGTGAGCAAGGGCGAGGAGCTGTTCACCG
GGGTGGTGCCCATCCTGGTCGAGCTGGACGGCGACGTAAACGGCCACAAGTTCAGCGTGTCCGGCGAGGG
CGAGGGCGATGCCACCTACGGCAAGCTGACCCTGAAGTTCATCTGCACCACCGGCAAGCTGCCCGTGCCC
TGGCCCACCCTCGTGACCACCCTGACCTACGGCGTGCAGTGCTTCAGCCGCTACCCCGACCACATGAAGC
AGCACGACTTCTTCAAGTCCGCCATGCCCGAAGGCTACGTCCAGGAGCGCACCATCTTCTTCAAGGACGA
CGGCAACTACAAGACCCGCGCCGAGGTGAAGTTCGAGGGCGACACCCTGGTGAACCGCATCGAGCTGAAG
GGCATCGACTTCAAGGAGGACGGCAACATCCTGGGGCACAAGCTGGAGTACAACTACAACAGCCACAACG
TCTATATCATGGCCGACAAGCAGAAGAACGGCATCAAGGTGAACTTCAAGATCCGGCACAACATCGAGGA
CGGCAGCGTGCAGCTCGCCGACCACTACCAGCAGAACACCCCCATCGGCGACGGCCCCGTGCTGCTGCCC
GACAACCACTACCTGAGCACCCAGTCCGCCCTGAGCAAAGACCCCAACGAGAAGCGCGATCACATGGTCC
TGCTGGAGTTCGTGACCGCCGCCGGGATCACTCTCGGCATGGACGAGCTGTACTCTAGGGGAGCTGGCGC
TGGAGCGGGTGCAGGGGCTGGCTCTAGATTCCAGTGCCGGATCTGCATGCGGAACTTCAGCGACCGGTCC
AACCTGAGCAGGCACATCAGAACCCACACCGGAGAAAAGCCCTTCGCCTGCGACATTTGCGGCCGGAAGT
TCGCCATCAGCAGCAACCTGAACAGCCACACCAAGATCCACACTGGCAGCCAGAAACCTTTCCAGTGCAG
AATTTGTATGAGAAACTTTAGCAGAAGCGACAACCTGGCCAGACACATCCGGACACATACTGGTGAAAAA
CCTTTTGCCTGTGATATCTGTGGCAGAAAGTTTGCCACCTCCGGCAATCTGACCCGGCACACAAAGATTC
ACCTGCGGGGCAGCCAGCTATCGATTGTCGACGCTCCTGAACAACGTGAAGGTGCTTCTCAAGTTTCTGT
TTCTGTTACTTTTGAAGATGTTGCTGTTCTTTTTACTCGTGATGAATGGAAAAAACTTGATCTTTCTCAA
CGTTCTCTTTATCGTGAAGTTATGCTTGAAAATTATTCTAATCTTGCTTCTATGGCTTAAGAATTCGATA
TCAAGCTTATCGATAATCAACCTCTGGATTACAAAATTTGTGAAAGATTGACTGGTATTCTTAACTATGT
TGCTCCTTTTACGCTATGTGGATACGCTGCTTTAATGCCTTTGTATCATGCTATTGCTTCCCGTATGGCT
TTCATTTTCTCCTCCTTGTATAAATCCTGGTTGCTGTCTCTTTATGAGGAGTTGTGGCCCGTTGTCAGGC
AACGTGGCGTGGTGTGCACTGTGTTTGCTGACGCAACCCCCACTGGTTGGGGCATTGCCACCACCTGTCA
GCTCCTTTCCGGGACTTTCGCTTTCCCCCTCCCTATTGCCACGGCGGAACTCATCGCCGCCTGCCTTGCC
CGCTGCTGGACAGGGGCTCGGCTGTTGGGCACTGACAATTCCGTGGTGTTGTCGGGGAAATCATCGTCCT
TTCCTTGGCTGCTCGCCTGTGTTGCCACCTGGATTCTGCGCGGGACGTCCTTCTGCTACGTCCCTTCGGC
CCTCAATCCAGCGGACCTTCCTTCCCGCGGCCTGCTGCCGGCTCTGCGGCCTCTTCCGCGTCTTCGCCTT
CGCCCTCAGACGAGTCGGATCTCCCTTTGGGCCGCCTCCCCGCATCGATACCGTCGACCTCGACCCGGGC
GGCCGCTTCGAGCAGACATGATAAGATACATTGATGAGTTTGGACAAACCACAACTAGAATGCAGTGAAA
AAAATGCTTTATTTGTGAAATTTGTGATGCTATTGCTTTATTTGTAACCATTATAAGCTGCAATAAACAA
GTTAACAACAACAATTGCATTCATTTTATGTTTCAGGTTCAGGGGGAGATGTGGGAGGTTTTTTAAAGCA
AGTAAAACCTCTACAAATGTGGTAAAATCGATAAGGATCTTCCTAGAGCATGGCTACGTAGATAAGTAGC
ATGGCGGGTTAATCATTAACTACAAGGAACCCCTAGTGATGGAGTTGGCCACTCCCTCTCTGCGCGCTCG
CTCGCTCACTGACTCGCTGCGCTCGGTCGTTCGGCTGCGGCGAGCGGTATCAGCTCACTCAAAGGCGGTA
ATACGGTTATCCACAGAATCAGGGGATAACGCAGGAAAGAACATGTGAGCAAAAGGCCAGCAAAAGGCCA
GGAACCGTAAAAAGGCCGCGTTGCTGGCGTTTTTCCATAGGCTCCGCCCCCCTGACGAGCATCACAAAAA
TCGACGCTCAAGTCAGAGGTGGCGAAACCCGACAGGACTATAAAGATACCAGGCGTTTCCCCCTGGAAGC
TCCCTCGTGCGCTCTCCTGTTCCGACCCTGCCGCTTACCGGATACCTGTCCGCCTTTCTCCCTTCGGGAA
GCGTGGCGCTTTCTCATAGCTCACGCTGTAGGTATCTCAGTTCGGTGTAGGTCGTTCGCTCCAAGCTGGG
CTGTGTGCACGAACCCCCCGTTCAGCCCGACCGCTGCGCCTTATCCGGTAACTATCGTCTTGAGTCCAAC
CCGGTAAGACACGACTTATCGCCACTGGCAGCAGCCACTGGTAACAGGATTAGCAGAGCGAGGTATGTAG
GCGGTGCTACAGAGTTCTTGAAGTGGTGGCCTAACTACGGCTACACTAGAAGAACAGTATTTGGTATCTG
CGCTCTGCTGAAGCCAGTTACCTTCGGAAAAAGAGTTGGTAGCTCTTGATCCGGCAAACAAACCACCGCT
GGTAGCGGTGGTTTTTTTGTTTGCAAGCAGCAGATTACGCGCAGAAAAAAAGGATCTCAAGAAGATCCTT
TGATCTTTTCTACGGGGTCTGACGCTCAGTGGAACGAAAACTCACGTTAAGGGATTTTGGTCATGAGATT
ATCAAAAAGGATCTTCACCTAGATCCTTTTAAATTAAAAATGAAGTTTTAAATCAATCTAAAGTATATAT
GAGTAAACTTGGTCTGACAGTTACCAATGCTTAATCAGTGAGGCACCTATCTCAGCGATCTGTCTATTTC
GTTCATCCATAGTTGCCTGACTCCCCGTCGTGTAGATAACTACGATACGGGAGGGCTTACCATCTGGCCC
CAGTGCTGCAATGATACCGCGAGACCCACGCTCACCGGCTCCAGATTTATCAGCAATAAACCAGCCAGCC
GGAAGGGCCGAGCGCAGAAGTGGTCCTGCAACTTTATCCGCCTCCATCCAGTCTATTAATTGTTGCCGGG
AAGCTAGAGTAAGTAGTTCGCCAGTTAATAGTTTGCGCAACGTTGTTGCCATTGCTACAGGCATCGTGGT
GTCACGCTCGTCGTTTGGTATGGCTTCATTCAGCTCCGGTTCCCAACGATCAAGGCGAGTTACATGATCC
CCCATGTTGTGCAAAAAAGCGGTTAGCTCCTTCGGTCCTCCGATCGTTGTCAGAAGTAAGTTGGCCGCAG
TGTTATCACTCATGGTTATGGCAGCACTGCATAATTCTCTTACTGTCATGCCATCCGTAAGATGCTTTTC
TGTGACTGGTGAGTACTCAACCAAGTCATTCTGAGAATAGTGTATGCGGCGACCGAGTTGCTCTTGCCCG
GCGTCAATACGGGATAATACCGCGCCACATAGCAGAACTTTAAAAGTGCTCATCATTGGAAAACGTTCTT
CGGGGCGAAAACTCTCAAGGATCTTACCGCTGTTGAGATCCAGTTCGATGTAACCCACTCGTGCACCCAA
CTGATCTTCAGCATCTTTTACTTTCACCAGCGTTTCTGGGTGAGCAAAAACAGGAAGGCAAAATGCCGCA
AAAAAGGGAATAAGGGCGACACGGAAATGTTGAATACTCATACTCTTCCTTTTTCAATATTATTGAAGCA
TTTATCAGGGTTATTGTCTCATGAGCGGATACATATTTGAATGTATTTAGAAAAATAAACAAATAGGGGT
TCCGCGCACATTTCCCCGAAAAGTGCCACCTAAATTGTAAGCGTTAATATTTTGTTAAAATTCGCGTTAA
ATTTTTGTTAAATCAGCTCATTTTTTAACCAATAGGCCGAAATCGGCAAAATCCCTTATAAATCAAAAGA
ATAGACCGAGATAGGGT
[37 nt withheld, positions 5338-5374]
AAAGAACGTGGACTCCAACGTCAAAGG
[49 nt withheld, positions 5402-5450]
T
[91 nt withheld, positions 5452-5542]
G
[124 nt withheld, positions 5544-5667]
CCCATTCGCCATTCAGGCTGCGCAACTGTTGGGAAGGGCGATCGGTGCGGGCCTCTTCGCTATTACGCCA
G
Features (pLannotate 1.2.2; 17 found; start..end, strand, type, name):
    235..682     +  promoter       hSyn promoter: human synapsin I promoter; confers neuron-specific expression (Kügler et al., 2003)
    720..998     +  CDS            FINC_PLEWA (fragment): Experimental evidence at transcript level: Swiss-Prot protein existence level 2. Fibronectins bind cell surfaces and various compounds including collagen, fibrin, heparin, DNA, and actin. Fibronectins are involved in cell adhesion, cell motility, opsonization, wound healing, and maintenance of cell shape. May be involved in osteoblast compaction (By similarity). From Pleurodeles waltl (Iberian ribbed newt).
   1023..1733    +  CDS            EGFP: EGFP is a basic (constitutively fluorescent) green fluorescent protein published in 1996, derived from Aequorea victoria. It is reported to be a rapidly-maturing weak dimer with moderate acid sensitivity.
   1779..2120    +  CDS            CCR5TC: zinc-finger domain from the CCR5-224 (+) zinc-finger nuclease that recognizes the left half-site target sequence in the human CCR5 gene (Perez et al., 2008; Gross et al., 2013)
   2178..2294    +  CDS            ZNF720 (fragment): ZN720_HUMAN - Experimental evidence at protein level: Swiss-Prot protein existence level 1. From Homo sapiens (Human).
   2301..2325    +  misc_feature   MCS (fragment): pBluescript multiple cloning site
   2325..2913    +  misc_feature   WPRE: woodchuck hepatitis virus posttranscriptional regulatory element
   2914..2933    +  misc_feature   MCS (fragment): pBluescript multiple cloning site
   2962..3083    -  polyA_signal   SV40 poly(A) signal: SV40 polyadenylation signal
   3106..3174    -  CDS            large T antigen (fragment): large T antigen from SV40 (simian virus 40)
   3245..3302    +  repeat_region  AAV2 ITR (fragment): inverted terminal repeat of adeno-associated virus serotype 2 inverted
   3462..4050    -  rep_origin     ori: high-copy-number ColE1/pMB1/pBR322/pUC origin of replication
   4221..5081    -  CDS            AmpR: β-lactamase; bla; confers resistance to ampicillin, carbenicillin, and related antibiotics
   5082..5186    -  promoter       AmpR promoter: bla
   5239..5667    -  rep_origin     f1 ori (sequence partly withheld): f1 bacteriophage origin of replication; arrow indicates direction of (+) strand synthesis
   5672..3       -  CDS            lacZα (fragment) (across the origin): LacZα fragment of β-galactosidase; lacZ fragment
   5736..130     -  repeat_region  AAV2 ITR (fragment) (across the origin): inverted terminal repeat of adeno-associated virus serotype 2 inverted
