[The description below was written by a language model from this plasmid's Addgene catalogue record and pLannotate feature annotations shown in this document.]
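Description:
AAV_Syn_Xph15_eGFP_CCR5TC is a 5.7 kb AAV2-based transfer plasmid for neuron-specific expression of a fluorescent probe that labels endogenous PSD-95. It is maintained in bacteria through a high-copy ColE1/pUC origin and an ampicillin resistance gene, and it also carries an f1 origin and a lacZα remnant from the parental cloning vector. The expression cassette lies between AAV2 inverted terminal repeats, which allow it to be packaged into recombinant AAV particles. The annotation tool detects both ITRs only as fragments.

Transcription is driven by the human synapsin I promoter. The open reading frame begins with Xph15, a small synthetic binder of about 320 bp described as specific for PSD-95. The feature table matches it to a fibronectin fragment, consistent with a fibronectin-domain scaffold rather than a natural newt gene. Xph15 was cloned between NheI and SphI sites. It is fused at its C terminus to eGFP, followed by the CCR5TC zinc-finger domain (the left-handed finger array from a CCR5-targeting nuclease) and a KRAB(A) transcriptional repressor domain, which is annotated as a ZNF720-like fragment. A WPRE and an SV40 polyadenylation signal follow the coding sequence to enhance transcript stability and processing.

In related intrabody designs, a zinc finger plus KRAB module provides negative feedback. Probe that is not bound to its target enters the nucleus and represses its own expression, which keeps background fluorescence low. That mechanism needs a matching zinc-finger binding site near the promoter, and none is annotated in this record. The construct is intended for imaging endogenous PSD-95 at synapses in neurons, delivered by transfection or by AAV.
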