Addgene plasmid #187442: AAV_Syn_Xph15_eGFP_CCR5TC
Purpose: Encodes a specific PSD-95 binder (Xph15) fused to eGFP, CCR5 left-handed zinc finger, and KRAB(A) transcriptional repressor domain
Depositing lab: Matthieu Sainlos. Depositing organization: CNRS UMR 5297, Institut Interdisciplinaire de Neurosciences (IINS). Publication: Engineering paralog-specific PSD-95 recombinant binders as minimally interfering multimodal probes for advanced imaging techniques. Rimbault C, Breillat C, Compans B, Toulme E, Nunes Vicente F, Fernandez-Monreal M, Mascalchi P, Genuer C, Puente-Munoz V, Gauthereau I, Hosy E, Claverol S, Giannone G, Chamma I, Mackereth CD, Poujol C, Choquet D, Sainlos M. Elife. 2024 Jan 3;13:e69620. doi: 10.7554/eLife.69620. PubMed 38167295.
Backbone
  Vector backbone: AAV2
  Total vector size (bp): 5738
  Vector type: Mammalian Expression, AAV
Growth in bacteria
  Bacterial resistance: Ampicillin, 100 μg/mL
  Growth temperature: 37°C
  Growth strain: NEB Stable
  Copy number: Unknown
Gene/Insert
  Gene/Insert name: Xph15
  Species: Synthetic
  Insert size (bp): 322
  Promoter: Synapsin
  Tag / fusion protein: eGFP (C terminal on backbone)
  Cloning method: Restriction Enzyme; 5′ cloning site NheI (not destroyed); 3′ cloning site SphI (not destroyed)
  Sequencing primers: 5′ gatgctagcgccgccaccatggcggg; 3′ CATAGCGTAAAAGGAGCAACA
Resource information
  A portion of this plasmid was derived from a plasmid made by: A portion of this plasmid was derived from a plasmid made by Xue Han (Addgene plasmid # 125693 ; http://n2t.net/addgene:125693 ; RRID:Addgene_125693).
Terms and licenses: Academic/Nonprofit Terms; Industry Terms: Not Available to Industry
Depositor comments: Please visit https://doi.org/10.1101/2021.04.07.438431 for bioRxiv preprint.
How to cite: AAV_Syn_Xph15_eGFP_CCR5TC was a gift from Matthieu Sainlos (Addgene plasmid # 187442 ; http://n2t.net/addgene:187442 ; RRID:Addgene_187442)
